Addgene plasmid #12692: DCT.VV.Orf4
Purpose: This plasmid was designed for screening purposes and may contain discrepancies relative to the current canonical GenBank version of the gene.
Depositing lab: Jack Bennink & Jon Yewdell. Depositing organization: National Institute of Allergy and Infectious Diseases (NIAID). Publication: Identification of poxvirus CD8+ T cell determinants to enable rational design and characterization of smallpox vaccines. Tscharke DC, Karupiah G, Zhou J, Palmore T, Irvine KR, Haeryfar SM, Williams S, Sidney J, Sette A, Bennink JR, Yewdell JW. J Exp Med. 2005 January 3; 201(1): 95–104. 10.1084/jem.20041912 PubMed 15623576.
Backbone
  Vector backbone: pcDNA 3.1D V5-His-TOPO
  Backbone manufacturer: Invitrogen
  Backbone size w/o insert (bp): 5514
  Vector type: Mammalian Expression
  Selectable markers: Neomycin (select with G418)
Growth in bacteria
  Bacterial resistance: Ampicillin, 100 μg/mL
  Growth temperature: 37°C
  Growth strain: DH5alpha
  Copy number: High Copy
Gene/Insert
  Gene/Insert name: C ORF E
  Species: Vaccinia Virus
  Insert size (bp): 198
  Cloning method: Restriction Enzyme; 5′ cloning site BamHI (not destroyed); 3′ cloning site BamHI (not destroyed)
  Sequencing primers: 5′ Universal T7
Terms and licenses: Academic/Nonprofit Terms; Industry Terms: Not Available to Industry
Depositor comments: Please see the Vaccinia kit page ( https://www.addgene.org/vvorf/ ) for more information. The kit page contains the supplemental VVOrfData spreadsheet, which includes important information about this plasmid. The plasmid and insert names provided here relate only to this library. The name of the ORF (if present) in VACV strain Copenhagen and the name of the ORF (if annotated) in VACV strain WR sequence can be found in VVOrfData spreadsheet. Please note that the amino acid sequence given for each ORF in the spreadsheet may contain some errors. Additionally, changes from the expected sequence may be present in these plasmids. Please see Addgene's quality control sequence and sequencing notes in the VVOrfData spreadsheet before ordering this plasmid.
How to cite: DCT.VV.Orf4 was a gift from Jack Bennink & Jon Yewdell (Addgene plasmid # 12692 ; http://n2t.net/addgene:12692 ; RRID:Addgene_12692)
