[The description below was written by a language model from this plasmid's Addgene catalogue record.]
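Description:
DCT.VV.Orf4 is a mammalian expression plasmid built on the commercial pcDNA 3.1D V5-His-TOPO backbone (about 5.5 kb without insert) and carrying a short vaccinia virus open reading frame, listed as C ORF E, of 198 bp. The insert is flanked by BamHI sites that remain intact at both ends, so it can be excised again. The plasmid is maintained at high copy in E. coli under ampicillin selection, and the backbone provides a neomycin resistance marker allowing G418 selection of transfected mammalian cells. No feature table is supplied and the promoter is not stated. Vectors of this family normally drive expression from the CMV immediate-early promoter, with an upstream T7 promoter (consistent with the T7 sequencing primer listed) and optional C-terminal V5 and polyhistidine tags. Whether this ORF is in frame with those tags is not recorded.

The construct belongs to a library of vaccinia virus ORF clones assembled for screening, associated with work to identify poxvirus CD8+ T cell determinants relevant to the design and characterisation of smallpox vaccines. In that setting, individual viral ORFs are expressed in mammalian cells so that their products can be tested for recognition by virus-specific T cells. The depositors caution that the plasmid and insert names are specific to this library rather than standard gene nomenclature. The corresponding ORF names in the Copenhagen and WR strains are given in a supplementary spreadsheet rather than in this record. They also note that, as a screening reagent, the clone may differ from the canonical reference sequence, so the sequence should be checked before relying on it.
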