>Addgene plasmid #12692 | DCT.VV.Orf4 | addgene partial sequence | sequence record 19089 | T7 5'-TAATACGACTCACTATAGGG-3'
CATTCTACATTTTTTAATCGTCTATATAGTATTTTTCTGATATTTTCTATAATATCAGAATTGTCTTCCA
TCGGAAGTTGTATACTATCGGAATCAGTTACATGTTTAAATAATTCTCTGATGTCATTCCTTATACAATC
AAATTCATTATTAAACAGTTTAATAGTCTGTAGACCTTTATCGTCGTAAGCAATTCCCGGGGATCCGAAT
AAAGGGTCAAGACAATTCTGCAGATATCCAGCACAGTGGCGGCCGCTCGAGTCTAGAGGGCCCGCGGTTC
GAAGGTAAGCCTATCCCTAACCCTCTCCTCGGTCTCGATTCTACGCGTACCGGTCATCATCACCATCACC
ATTGAGTTTAAACCCGCTGATCAGCCTCGACTGTGCCTTCTAGTTGCCAGCCATCTGTTGTTTGCCCCTC
CCCCGTGCCTTCCTTGACCCTGGAAGGTGCCACTCCCACTGTCCTTTCCTAATAAAATGAGGAAATTGCA
TCGCATTGTCTGAGTAGGTGTCATTC
